Addgene plasmid #31213: pLenti6/V5-DEST-MTHFD2
Depositing lab: Lynda Chin. Depositing organization: Dana-Farber Cancer Institute. Publication: Proinvasion metastasis drivers in early-stage melanoma are oncogenes. Scott KL, Nogueira C, Heffernan TP, van Doorn R, Dhakal S, Hanna JA, Min C, Jaskelioff M, Xiao Y, Wu CJ, Cameron LA, Perry SR, Zeid R, Feinberg T, Kim M, Vande Woude G, Granter SR, Bosenberg M, Chu GC, DePinho RA, Rimm DL, Chin L. Cancer Cell. 2011 Jul 12;20(1):92-103. 10.1016/j.ccr.2011.05.025 PubMed 21741599.
Backbone
  Vector backbone: pLenti6/V5-DEST
  Backbone manufacturer: Invitrogen
  Backbone size w/o insert (bp): 7000
  Vector type: Mammalian Expression, Lentiviral
  Selectable markers: Blasticidin
Growth in bacteria
  Bacterial resistance: Ampicillin, 100 μg/mL
  Growth temperature: 30°C
  Growth strain: Stbl3
  Growth instructions: Grow in STBL3 bacteria (Invitrogen) at lower temps (~30C) to prevent recombination and increase plasmid production.
  Copy number: High Copy
Gene/Insert
  Gene/Insert name: MTHFD2
  Species: H. sapiens (human)
  Insert size (bp): 747
  GenBank ID: BC015062
  Entrez Gene: MTHFD2 (a.k.a. NMDMC)
  Tag / fusion protein: V5 (C terminal on backbone)
  Cloning method: Gateway Cloning; 5′ cloning site attR1 (destroyed during cloning); 3′ cloning site attR2 (destroyed during cloning)
  Sequencing primers: 5′ CMV Forward; 3′ V5 Reverse
Resource information
  A portion of this plasmid was derived from a plasmid made by: The entry clone used to create this plasmid was obatined from the human ORFeome (v5.1) collection made available by the Center for Cancer Systems Biology at the Dana-Farber Cancer Institute in Boston, MA.
Terms and licenses: Academic/Nonprofit Terms; Industry Terms: Not Available to Industry
How to cite: pLenti6/V5-DEST-MTHFD2 was a gift from Lynda Chin (Addgene plasmid # 31213 ; http://n2t.net/addgene:31213 ; RRID:Addgene_31213)
