[The description below was written by a language model from this plasmid's Addgene catalogue record and pLannotate feature annotations shown in this document.]
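Description:
pLenti6/V5-DEST-MTHFD2 is a lentiviral mammalian expression plasmid built on the Invitrogen pLenti6/V5-DEST Gateway destination backbone, carrying a human MTHFD2 (NMDMC) open reading frame. The insert was transferred by Gateway recombination from a human ORFeome entry clone, so the original attR sites are gone and the sequenced ~7.8 kb plasmid shows attB1 and attB2 sites flanking the coding region. The recorded insert is about 750 bp, and the annotation calls it a fragment of MTHFD2, so it may not cover the full-length reference protein. In bacteria the plasmid replicates from a high-copy ColE1/pUC-type origin and is selected with ampicillin through β-lactamase. An f1 origin and remnants of lac and phage promoter elements are also present in the backbone.

The transfer cassette has a chimeric RSV promoter fused to a truncated HIV-1 5' LTR, which drives genomic RNA production in packaging cells without Tat. It is followed by the Ψ packaging signal with a partial gag sequence and the Rev response element for Rev-dependent nuclear export. A ΔU3 self-inactivating 3' LTR disables LTR promoter activity after integration. Within the provirus, the CMV immediate-early enhancer/promoter drives MTHFD2, with the backbone-encoded V5 epitope positioned downstream as a C-terminal tag for detection. A downstream SV40 early promoter, paired with the bacterial EM7 promoter, expresses blasticidin S deaminase, allowing blasticidin selection of transduced cells. An SV40 polyadenylation signal and SV40 origin lie outside the 3' LTR.

The construct is suited to stable, selectable overexpression of V5-tagged MTHFD2 in mammalian cells. It was deposited in connection with a study of pro-invasion drivers of metastasis in early-stage melanoma.
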