Features (pLannotate 1.2.2; 31 found; start..end, strand, type, name):
      1..227     +  promoter       RSV promoter: Rous sarcoma virus enhancer/promoter
    228..408     +  LTR            5' LTR (truncated): truncated 5' long terminal repeat (LTR) from HIV-1
    455..580     +  misc_feature   HIV-1 Ψ: packaging signal of human immunodeficiency virus type 1
    564..927     +  CDS            HIV-1 gag (fragment): gag protein from human immunodeficiency virus 1; gag
   1073..1306    +  misc_feature   RRE: The Rev response element (RRE) of HIV-1 allows for Rev-dependent mRNA export from the nucleus to the cytoplasm.
   1683..1783    +  CDS            Rev (fragment): human immunodeficiency virus 1 (HIV-1) Rev protein; rev; enhances nuclear export of unspliced and incompletely spliced viral mRNAs
   1784..1804    -  misc_feature   MCS (fragment): pBluescript multiple cloning site
   1814..2117    +  enhancer       CMV enhancer: human cytomegalovirus immediate early enhancer
   2118..2321    +  promoter       CMV promoter: human cytomegalovirus (CMV) immediate early promoter
   2439..2456    +  protein_bind   attB1 (fragment): mutant version of attB; core recombination site for the Gateway® BP reaction BP Clonase™
   2462..3205    +  CDS            MTHFD2 (fragment): MTDC_HUMAN - Also known as NMDMC. Experimental evidence at protein level: Swiss-Prot protein existence level 1. Although its dehydrogenase activity is NAD-specific, it can also utilize NADP at a reduced efficiency. From Homo sapiens (Human).
   3207..3231    -  protein_bind   attB2: mutant version of attB; recombination site for the Gateway® BP reaction BP Clonase™
   3284..3325    +  CDS            V5 tag: epitope tag from simian virus 5
   3367..3696    +  promoter       SV40 promoter: SV40 enhancer and early promoter
   3744..3791    +  promoter       EM7 promoter: synthetic bacterial promoter&nbsp
   3810..4208    +  CDS            BSD: blasticidin S deaminase; Aspergillus terreus BSD; confers resistance to blasticidin
   4225..4293    +  CDS            nef (fragment): NEF_HV1Z2 - Experimental evidence at protein level: Swiss-Prot protein existence level 1. Extracellular Nef protein targets CD4(+) T-lymphocytes for apoptosis by interacting with CXCR4 surface receptors. From Human immunodeficiency virus type 1 group M subtype D (isolate Z2/CDC-Z34) (HIV-1).
   4295..4528    +  LTR            3' LTR (ΔU3): self-inactivating 3' long terminal repeat (LTR) from HIV-1
   4600..4721    +  polyA_signal   SV40 poly(A) signal: SV40 polyadenylation signal
   4761..4896    +  rep_origin     SV40 ori: SV40 origin of replication
   4917..4935    -  promoter       T7 promoter: promoter for bacteriophage T7 RNA polymerase
   4943..5098    +  CDS            lacZα (fragment): LacZα fragment of β-galactosidase; lacZ fragment
   5103..5531    +  rep_origin     f1 ori (sequence partly withheld): f1 bacteriophage origin of replication; arrow indicates direction of (+) strand synthesis
   5584..5688    +  promoter       AmpR promoter: bla
   5689..6549    +  CDS            AmpR: β-lactamase; bla; confers resistance to ampicillin, carbenicillin, and related antibiotics
   6720..7308    +  rep_origin     ori: high-copy-number ColE1/pMB1/pBR322/pUC origin of replication
   7491..7583    +  CDS            lacI (fragment): lac repressor; lacI; The lac repressor binds to the lac operator to inhibit transcription in E. coli. This inhibition can be relieved by adding lactose or isopropyl-β-D-thiogalactopyranoside (IPTG).
   7596..7617    +  protein_bind   CAP binding site: CAP binding activates transcription in the presence of cAMP. E. coli catabolite activator protein
   7632..7662    +  promoter       lac promoter: promoter for the E. coli lac operon
   7670..7686    +  protein_bind   lac operator: The lac repressor binds to the lac operator to inhibit transcription in E. coli. This inhibition can be relieved by adding lactose or isopropyl-β-D-thiogalactopyranoside (IPTG). lac repressor encoded by lacI
   7731..7749    +  promoter       T3 promoter: promoter for bacteriophage T3 RNA polymerase
>Addgene plasmid #31213 | pLenti6/V5-DEST-MTHFD2 | addgene full sequence | sequence record 460241 | Addgene NGS Result
TGTAGTCTTATGCAATACTCTTGTAGTCTTGCAACATGGTAACGATGAGTTAGCAACATGCCTTACAAGG
AGAGAAAAAGCACCGTGCATGCCGATTGGTGGAAGTAAGGTGGTACGATCGTGCCTTATTAGGAAGGCAA
CAGACGGGTCTGACATGGATTGGACGAACCACTGAATTGCCGCATTGCAGAGATATTGTATTTAAGTGCC
TAGCTCGATACATAAACGGGTCTCTCTGGTTAGACCAGATCTGAGCCTGGGAGCTCTCTGGCTAACTAGG
GAACCCACTGCTTAAGCCTCAATAAAGCTTGCCTTGAGTGCTTCAAGTAGTGTGTGCCCGTCTGTTGTGT
GACTCTGGTAACTAGAGATCCCTCAGACCCTTTTAGTCAGTGTGGAAAATCTCTAGCAGTGGCGCCCGAA
CAGGGACTTGAAAGCGAAAGGGAAACCAGAGGAGCTCTCTCGACGCAGGACTCGGCTTGCTGAAGCGCGC
ACGGCAAGAGGCGAGGGGCGGCGACTGGTGAGTACGCCAAAAATTTTGACTAGCGGAGGCTAGAAGGAGA
GAGATGGGTGCGAGAGCGTCAGTATTAAGCGGGGGAGAATTAGATCGCGATGGGAAAAAATTCGGTTAAG
GCCAGGGGGAAAGAAAAAATATAAATTAAAACATATAGTATGGGCAAGCAGGGAGCTAGAACGATTCGCA
GTTAATCCTGGCCTGTTAGAAACATCAGAAGGCTGTAGACAAATACTGGGACAGCTACAACCATCCCTTC
AGACAGGATCAGAAGAACTTAGATCATTATATAATACAGTAGCAACCCTCTATTGTGTGCATCAAAGGAT
AGAGATAAAAGACACCAAGGAAGCTTTAGACAAGATAGAGGAAGAGCAAAACAAAAGTAAGACCACCGCA
CAGCAAGCGGCCGCTGATCTTCAGACCTGGAGGAGGAGATATGAGGGACAATTGGAGAAGTGAATTATAT
AAATATAAAGTAGTAAAAATTGAACCATTAGGAGTAGCACCCACCAAGGCAAAGAGAAGAGTGGTGCAGA
GAGAAAAAAGAGCAGTGGGAATAGGAGCTTTGTTCCTTGGGTTCTTGGGAGCAGCAGGAAGCACTATGGG
CGCAGCGTCAATGACGCTGACGGTACAGGCCAGACAATTATTGTCTGGTATAGTGCAGCAGCAGAACAAT
TTGCTGAGGGCTATTGAGGCGCAACAGCATCTGTTGCAACTCACAGTCTGGGGCATCAAGCAGCTCCAGG
CAAGAATCCTGGCTGTGGAAAGATACCTAAAGGATCAACAGCTCCTGGGGATTTGGGGTTGCTCTGGAAA
ACTCATTTGCACCACTGCTGTGCCTTGGAATGCTAGTTGGAGTAATAAATCTCTGGAACAGATTTGGAAT
CACACGACCTGGATGGAGTGGGACAGAGAAATTAACAATTACACAAGCTTAATACACTCCTTAATTGAAG
AATCGCAAAACCAGCAAGAAAAGAATGAACAAGAATTATTGGAATTAGATAAATGGGCAAGTTTGTGGAA
TTGGTTTAACATAACAAATTGGCTGTGGTATATAAAATTATTCATAATGATAGTAGGAGGCTTGGTAGGT
TTAAGAATAGTTTTTGCTGTACTTTCTATAGTGAATAGAGTTAGGCAGGGATATTCACCATTATCGTTTC
AGACCCACCTCCCAACCCCGAGGGGACCCGACAGGCCCGAAGGAATAGAAGAAGAAGGTGGAGAGAGAGA
CAGAGACAGATCCATTCGATTAGTGAACGGATCTCGACGGTATCGATAAGCTTGGGAGTTCCGCGTTACA
TAACTTACGGTAAATGGCCCGCCTGGCTGACCGCCCAACGACCCCCGCCCATTGACGTCAATAATGACGT
ATGTTCCCATAGTAACGCCAATAGGGACTTTCCATTGACGTCAATGGGTGGAGTATTTACGGTAAACTGC
CCACTTGGCAGTACATCAAGTGTATCATATGCCAAGTACGCCCCCTATTGACGTCAATGACGGTAAATGG
CCCGCCTGGCATTATGCCCAGTACATGACCTTATGGGACTTTCCTACTTGGCAGTACATCTACGTATTAG
TCATCGCTATTACCATGGTGATGCGGTTTTGGCAGTACATCAATGGGCGTGGATAGCGGTTTGACTCACG
GGGATTTCCAAGTCTCCACCCCATTGACGTCAATGGGAGTTTGTTTTGGCACCAAAATCAACGGGACTTT
CCAAAATGTCGTAACAACTCCGCCCCATTGACGCAAATGGGCGGTAGGCGTGTACGGTGGGAGGTCTATA
TAAGCAGAGCTCGTTTAGTGAACCGTCAGATCGCCTGGAGACGCCATCCACGCTGTTTTGACCTCCATAG
AAGACACCGACTCTAGAGGATCCACTAGTCCAGTGTGGTGGAATTCTGCAGATATCAACAAGTTTGTACA
AAAAAGTTGGCATGAAACCAGCTTCAATTTCAGAGGAAGAATTGTTGAATTTAATCAATAAACTGAATAA
TGATGATAATGTAGATGGCCTCCTTGTTCAGTTGCCTCTTCCAGAGCATATTGATGAGAGAAGGATCTGC
AATGCTGTTTCTCCAGACAAGGATGTTGATGGCTTTCATGTAATTAATGTAGGACGAATGTGTTTGGATC
AGTATTCCATGTTACCGGCTACTCCATGGGGTGTGTGGGAAATAATCAAGCGAACTGGCATTCCAACCCT
AGGGAAGAATGTGGTTGTGGCTGGAAGGTCAAAAAACGTTGGAATGCCCATTGCAATGTTACTGCACACA
GATGGGGCGCATGAACGTCCCGGAGGTGATGCCACTGTTACAATATCTCATCGATATACTCCCAAAGAGC
AGTTGAAGAAACATACAATTCTTGCAGATATTGTAATATCTGCTGCAGGTATTCCAAATCTGATCACAGC
AGATATGATCAAGGAAGGAGCAGCAGTCATTGATGTGGGAATAAATAGAGTTCACGATCCTGTAACTGCC
AAACCCAAGTTGGTTGGAGATGTGGATTTTGAAGGAGTCAGACAAAAAGCTGGGTATATCACTCCAGTTC
CTGGAGGTGTTGGCCCCATGACAGTGGCAATGCTAATGAAGAATACCATTATTGCTGCAAAAAAGGTGCT
GAGGCTTGAAGAGCGAGAAGTGCTGAAGTCTAAAGAGCTTGGGGTAGCCACTAATTACCCAACTTTCTTG
TACAAAGTGGTTGATATCCAGCACAGTGGCGGCCGCTCGAGTCTAGAGGGCCCGCGGTTCGAAGGTAAGC
CTATCCCTAACCCTCTCCTCGGTCTCGATTCTACGCGTACCGGTTAGTAATGAGTTTGGAATTAATTCTG
TGGAATGTGTGTCAGTTAGGGTGTGGAAAGTCCCCAGGCTCCCCAGCAGGCAGAAGTATGCAAAGCATGC
ATCTCAATTAGTCAGCAACCAGGTGTGGAAAGTCCCCAGGCTCCCCAGCAGGCAGAAGTATGCAAAGCAT
GCATCTCAATTAGTCAGCAACCATAGTCCCGCCCCTAACTCCGCCCATCCCGCCCCTAACTCCGCCCAGT
TCCGCCCATTCTCCGCCCCATGGCTGACTAATTTTTTTTATTTATGCAGAGGCCGAGGCCGCCTCTGCCT
CTGAGCTATTCCAGAAGTAGTGAGGAGGCTTTTTTGGAGGCCTAGGCTTTTGCAAAAAGCTCCCGGGAGC
TTGTATATCCATTTTCGGATCTGATCAGCACGTGTTGACAATTAATCATCGGCATAGTATATCGGCATAG
TATAATACGACAAGGTGAGGAACTAAACCATGGCCAAGCCTTTGTCTCAAGAAGAATCCACCCTCATTGA
AAGAGCAACGGCTACAATCAACAGCATCCCCATCTCTGAAGACTACAGCGTCGCCAGCGCAGCTCTCTCT
AGCGACGGCCGCATCTTCACTGGTGTCAATGTATATCATTTTACTGGGGGACCTTGTGCAGAACTCGTGG
TGCTGGGCACTGCTGCTGCTGCGGCAGCTGGCAACCTGACTTGTATCGTCGCGATCGGAAATGAGAACAG
GGGCATCTTGAGCCCCTGCGGACGGTGCCGACAGGTGCTTCTCGATCTGCATCCTGGGATCAAAGCCATA
GTGAAGGACAGTGATGGACAGCCGACGGCAGTTGGGATTCGTGAATTGCTGCCCTCTGGTTATGTGTGGG
AGGGCTAAGCACAATTCGAGCTCGGTACCTTTAAGACCAATGACTTACAAGGCAGCTGTAGATCTTAGCC
ACTTTTTAAAAGAAAAGGGGGGACTGGAAGGGCTAATTCACTCCCAACGAAGACAAGATCTGCTTTTTGC
TTGTACTGGGTCTCTCTGGTTAGACCAGATCTGAGCCTGGGAGCTCTCTGGCTAACTAGGGAACCCACTG
CTTAAGCCTCAATAAAGCTTGCCTTGAGTGCTTCAAGTAGTGTGTGCCCGTCTGTTGTGTGACTCTGGTA
ACTAGAGATCCCTCAGACCCTTTTAGTCAGTGTGGAAAATCTCTAGCAGTAGTAGTTCATGTCATCTTAT
TATTCAGTATTTATAACTTGCAAAGAAATGAATATCAGAGAGTGAGAGGAACTTGTTTATTGCAGCTTAT
AATGGTTACAAATAAAGCAATAGCATCACAAATTTCACAAATAAAGCATTTTTTTCACTGCATTCTAGTT
GTGGTTTGTCCAAACTCATCAATGTATCTTATCATGTCTGGCTCTAGCTATCCCGCCCCTAACTCCGCCC
ATCCCGCCCCTAACTCCGCCCAGTTCCGCCCATTCTCCGCCCCATGGCTGACTAATTTTTTTTATTTATG
CAGAGGCCGAGGCCGCCTCGGCCTCTGAGCTATTCCAGAAGTAGTGAGGAGGCTTTTTTGGAGGCCTAGG
GACGTACCCAATTCGCCCTATAGTGAGTCGTATTACGCGCGCTCACTGGCCGTCGTTTTACAACGTCGTG
ACTGGGAAAACCCTGGCGTTACCCAACTTAATCGCCTTGCAGCACATCCCCCTTTCGCCAGCTGGCGTAA
TAGCGAAGAGGCCCGCACCGATCGCCCTTCCCAACAGTTGCGCAGCCTGAATGGCGAATGGG
[124 nt withheld, positions 5103-5226]
C
[91 nt withheld, positions 5228-5318]
A
[49 nt withheld, positions 5320-5368]
CCTTTGACGTTGGAGTCCACGTTCTTT
[37 nt withheld, positions 5396-5432]
ACCCTATCTCGGTCTATTCTTTTGATTTATAAGGGATTTTGCCGATTTCGGCCTATTGGTTAAAAAATGA
GCTGATTTAACAAAAATTTAACGCGAATTTTAACAAAATATTAACGCTTACAATTTAGGTGGCACTTTTC
GGGGAAATGTGCGCGGAACCCCTATTTGTTTATTTTTCTAAATACATTCAAATATGTATCCGCTCATGAG
ACAATAACCCTGATAAATGCTTCAATAATATTGAAAAAGGAAGAGTATGAGTATTCAACATTTCCGTGTC
GCCCTTATTCCCTTTTTTGCGGCATTTTGCCTTCCTGTTTTTGCTCACCCAGAAACGCTGGTGAAAGTAA
AAGATGCTGAAGATCAGTTGGGTGCACGAGTGGGTTACATCGAACTGGATCTCAACAGCGGTAAGATCCT
TGAGAGTTTTCGCCCCGAAGAACGTTTTCCAATGATGAGCACTTTTAAAGTTCTGCTATGTGGCGCGGTA
TTATCCCGTATTGACGCCGGGCAAGAGCAACTCGGTCGCCGCATACACTATTCTCAGAATGACTTGGTTG
AGTACTCACCAGTCACAGAAAAGCATCTTACGGATGGCATGACAGTAAGAGAATTATGCAGTGCTGCCAT
AACCATGAGTGATAACACTGCGGCCAACTTACTTCTGACAACGATCGGAGGACCGAAGGAGCTAACCGCT
TTTTTGCACAACATGGGGGATCATGTAACTCGCCTTGATCGTTGGGAACCGGAGCTGAATGAAGCCATAC
CAAACGACGAGCGTGACACCACGATGCCTGTAGCAATGGCAACAACGTTGCGCAAACTATTAACTGGCGA
ACTACTTACTCTAGCTTCCCGGCAACAATTAATAGACTGGATGGAGGCGGATAAAGTTGCAGGACCACTT
CTGCGCTCGGCCCTTCCGGCTGGCTGGTTTATTGCTGATAAATCTGGAGCCGGTGAGCGTGGGTCTCGCG
GTATCATTGCAGCACTGGGGCCAGATGGTAAGCCCTCCCGTATCGTAGTTATCTACACGACGGGGAGTCA
GGCAACTATGGATGAACGAAATAGACAGATCGCTGAGATAGGTGCCTCACTGATTAAGCATTGGTAACTG
TCAGACCAAGTTTACTCATATATACTTTAGATTGATTTAAAACTTCATTTTTAATTTAAAAGGATCTAGG
TGAAGATCCTTTTTGATAATCTCATGACCAAAATCCCTTAACGTGAGTTTTCGTTCCACTGAGCGTCAGA
CCCCGTAGAAAAGATCAAAGGATCTTCTTGAGATCCTTTTTTTCTGCGCGTAATCTGCTGCTTGCAAACA
AAAAAACCACCGCTACCAGCGGTGGTTTGTTTGCCGGATCAAGAGCTACCAACTCTTTTTCCGAAGGTAA
CTGGCTTCAGCAGAGCGCAGATACCAAATACTGTTCTTCTAGTGTAGCCGTAGTTAGGCCACCACTTCAA
GAACTCTGTAGCACCGCCTACATACCTCGCTCTGCTAATCCTGTTACCAGTGGCTGCTGCCAGTGGCGAT
AAGTCGTGTCTTACCGGGTTGGACTCAAGACGATAGTTACCGGATAAGGCGCAGCGGTCGGGCTGAACGG
GGGGTTCGTGCACACAGCCCAGCTTGGAGCGAACGACCTACACCGAACTGAGATACCTACAGCGTGAGCT
ATGAGAAAGCGCCACGCTTCCCGAAGGGAGAAAGGCGGACAGGTATCCGGTAAGCGGCAGGGTCGGAACA
GGAGAGCGCACGAGGGAGCTTCCAGGGGGAAACGCCTGGTATCTTTATAGTCCTGTCGGGTTTCGCCACC
TCTGACTTGAGCGTCGATTTTTGTGATGCTCGTCAGGGGGGCGGAGCCTATGGAAAAACGCCAGCAACGC
GGCCTTTTTACGGTTCCTGGCCTTTTGCTGGCCTTTTGCTCACATGTTCTTTCCTGCGTTATCCCCTGAT
TCTGTGGATAACCGTATTACCGCCTTTGAGTGAGCTGATACCGCTCGCCGCAGCCGAACGACCGAGCGCA
GCGAGTCAGTGAGCGAGGAAGCGGAAGAGCGCCCAATACGCAAACCGCCTCTCCCCGCGCGTTGGCCGAT
TCATTAATGCAGCTGGCACGACAGGTTTCCCGACTGGAAAGCGGGCAGTGAGCGCAACGCAATTAATGTG
AGTTAGCTCACTCATTAGGCACCCCAGGCTTTACACTTTATGCTTCCGGCTCGTATGTTGTGTGGAATTG
TGAGCGGATAACAATTTCACACAGGAAACAGCTATGACCATGATTACGCCAAGCGCGCAATTAACCCTCA
CTAAAGGGAACAAAAGCTGGAGCTGCAAGCTTAA
