>Addgene plasmid #31213 | pLenti6/V5-DEST-MTHFD2 | addgene partial sequence | sequence record 35965 | pBABE-3
TCAACTCATTACTAACCGGTACGCGTAGAATCGAGACCGAGGAGAGGGTTAGGGATAGGCTTACCTTCGA
ACCGCGGGCCCTCTAGACTCGAGCGGCCGCCACTGTGCTGGATATCAACCACTTTGTACAAGAAAGTTGG
GTAATTAGTGGCTACCCCAAGCTCTTTAGACTTCAGCACTTCTCGCTCTTCAAGCCTCAGCACCTTTTTT
GCAGCAATAATGGTATTCTTCATTAGCATTGCCACTGTCATGGGGCCAACACCTCCAGGAACTGGAGTGA
TATACCCAGCTTTTTGTCTGACTCCTTCAAAATCCACATCTCCAACCAACTTGGGTTTGGCAGTTACAGG
ATCGTGAACTCTATTTATTCCCACATCAATGACTGCTGCTCCTTCCTTGATCATATCTGCTGTGATCAGA
TTTGGAATACCTGCAGCAGATATTACAATATCTGCAAGAATTGTATGTTTCTTCAACTGCTCTTTGGGAG
TATATCGATGAGATATTGTAACAGTGGCATCACCTCCGGGACGTTCATGCGCCCCATCTGTGTGCAGTAA
CATTGCAATGGGCATTCCAACGTTTTTTGACCTTCCAGCCACAACCACATTCTTCCCTAGGGTTGGAATG
CCAGTTCGCTTGATTATTTCCCACACACCCCCATGGAGTAGCCGGTAACATGGAAATACTGATCCAAACA
